Addgene plasmid #125439: Lenti-(BB)-hPGK-KRAB-dCas9-P2A-BlastR rs12189774-guide4
Purpose: CRISPR-mediated repression of human islet enhancer containing T2D-associated variant rs12189774 (VEGFA GWAS locus)
Depositing lab: Jorge Ferrer. Depositing organization: Imperial College London. Publication: Human pancreatic islet three-dimensional chromatin architecture provides insights into the genetics of type 2 diabetes. Miguel-Escalada I, Bonas-Guarch S, Cebola I, Ponsa-Cobas J, Mendieta-Esteban J, Atla G, Javierre BM, Rolando DMY, Farabella I, Morgan CC, Garcia-Hurtado J, Beucher A, Moran I, Pasquali L, Ramos-Rodriguez M, Appel EVR, Linneberg A, Gjesing AP, Witte DR, Pedersen O, Grarup N, Ravassard P, Torrents D, Mercader JM, Piemonti L, Berney T, de Koning EJP, Kerr-Conte J, Pattou F, Fedko IO, Groop L, Prokopenko I, Hansen T, Marti-Renom MA, Fraser P, Ferrer J. Nat Genet. 2019 Jun 28. pii: 10.1038/s41588-019-0457-0. doi: 10.1038/s41588-019-0457-0. PubMed 31253982.
Backbone
  Vector backbone: Lenti-(BB)-hPGK-KRAB-dCas9-P2A-BlastR
  Backbone manufacturer: Jorge Ferrer (Addgene #118155)
  Vector type: Mammalian Expression, Lentiviral, CRISPR
  Selectable markers: Blasticidin
Growth in bacteria
  Bacterial resistance: Ampicillin, 100 μg/mL
  Growth temperature: 37°C
  Growth strain: Stbl3
  Copy number: High Copy
Gene/Insert
  Gene/Insert name: KRAB-dCas9-2A-BlastR
  gRNA/shRNA sequence: TCTCTCTCTCATTGGCCCTC
  Species: H. sapiens (human)
  Promoter: hPGK and U6
  Tag / fusion protein: HA (C terminal on backbone)
  Cloning method: Restriction Enzyme; 5′ cloning site Unknown (destroyed during cloning); 3′ cloning site Unknown (destroyed during cloning)
  Sequencing primers: 5′ GATCCGCCACCATGGATGC
Terms and licenses: Academic/Nonprofit Terms; Industry Terms: Not Available to Industry
How to cite: Lenti-(BB)-hPGK-KRAB-dCas9-P2A-BlastR rs12189774-guide4 was a gift from Jorge Ferrer (Addgene plasmid # 125439 ; http://n2t.net/addgene:125439 ; RRID:Addgene_125439)
