[The description below was written by a language model from this plasmid's Addgene catalogue record and pLannotate feature annotations shown in this document.]
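Description:
Lenti-(BB)-hPGK-KRAB-dCas9-P2A-BlastR rs12189774-guide4 is an all-in-one, third-generation-style lentiviral CRISPR interference plasmid of about 13.4 kb, built by inserting a single guide sequence into the parental Lenti-(BB)-hPGK-KRAB-dCas9-P2A-BlastR backbone. In bacteria it is maintained through a high-copy ColE1/pUC-type origin with ampicillin resistance (AmpR). An f1 ori and an SV40/EM7-driven bleomycin/Zeocin resistance cassette also sit in the backbone, outside the viral genome. The transfer cassette is framed by a CMV enhancer/promoter-driven truncated HIV-1 5' LTR and a self-inactivating ΔU3 3' LTR. It carries the Ψ packaging signal, RRE for Rev-dependent export, and cPPT/CTS. A WPRE lies upstream of the 3' LTR to enhance transcript expression, and a bGH polyadenylation signal follows the LTR.

Two expression units lie within the provirus. A human U6 RNA polymerase III promoter drives the guide RNA, which consists of the target-specific spacer fused to the Streptococcus pyogenes gRNA scaffold; because of the circular numbering, this unit spans the sequence origin. Downstream, the human PGK promoter drives a fusion of the ZNF10 KRAB repression domain to Cas9. The annotation tool labels this simply as Cas9, but the record describes it as nuclease-dead dCas9, with a C-terminal HA tag listed on the backbone. A 2A peptide links this fusion to blasticidin S deaminase, so blasticidin selection enriches for transduced cells expressing the repressor.

According to the record, the guide directs KRAB-dCas9 to a human pancreatic islet enhancer containing the type 2 diabetes-associated variant rs12189774 at the VEGFA GWAS locus. This allows epigenetic silencing of the enhancer to test its regulatory function. It is guide 4, implying a set of guides for this region.
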