Features (pLannotate 1.2.2; 34 found; start..end, strand, type, name):
      1..76      +  misc_RNA       gRNA scaffold: guide RNA scaffold for the Streptococcus pyogenes CRISPR/Cas9 system
    107..617     +  promoter       hPGK promoter: human phosphoglycerate kinase 1 promoter
    666..851     +  CDS            KRAB: Krüppel-associated box (KRAB) transcriptional repression domain from the human zinc finger protein ZNF10 (Margolin et al., 1994)
    873..4976    +  CDS            Cas9: Cas9 (Csn1) endonuclease from the Streptococcus pyogenes Type II CRISPR/Cas system generates RNA-guided double strand breaks in DNA
   5175..5573    +  CDS            BSD: blasticidin S deaminase; Aspergillus terreus BSD; confers resistance to blasticidin
   5574..5595    +  misc_feature   MCS (fragment): pBluescript multiple cloning site
   5598..6186    +  misc_feature   WPRE: woodchuck hepatitis virus posttranscriptional regulatory element
   6237..6256    +  misc_feature   cPPT/CTS (fragment): central polypurine tract and central termination sequence of HIV-1
   6258..6491    +  LTR            3' LTR (ΔU3): self-inactivating 3' long terminal repeat (LTR) from HIV-1
   6523..6747    +  polyA_signal   bGH poly(A) signal: bovine growth hormone polyadenylation signal
   6751..6772    +  promoter       SV40 promoter (fragment): SV40 enhancer and early promoter
   6793..7221    +  rep_origin     f1 ori (sequence partly withheld): f1 bacteriophage origin of replication; arrow indicates direction of (+) strand synthesis
   7235..7564    +  promoter       SV40 promoter: SV40 enhancer and early promoter
   7612..7659    +  promoter       EM7 promoter: synthetic bacterial promoter&nbsp
   7678..8052    +  CDS            BleoR: antibiotic-binding protein; Sh ble from Streptoalloteichus hindustanus; confers resistance to bleomycin, phleomycin, and Zeocin™
   8062..8187    +  CDS            ble (fragment): BLE_KLEPN - Experimental evidence at protein level: Swiss-Prot protein existence level 1. Binding protein with a strong affinity to the bleomycin family of antibiotics. Binds to CL990; an antimitotic-antibiotic compound. From Klebsiella pneumoniae.
   8182..8303    +  polyA_signal   SV40 poly(A) signal: SV40 polyadenylation signal
   8374..8396    -  protein_bind   lac operator (fragment): The lac repressor binds to the lac operator to inhibit transcription in E. coli. This inhibition can be relieved by adding lactose or isopropyl-β-D-thiogalactopyranoside (IPTG). lac repressor encoded by lacI
   8400..8430    -  promoter       lac promoter: promoter for the E. coli lac operon
   8445..8466    -  protein_bind   CAP binding site: CAP binding activates transcription in the presence of cAMP. E. coli catabolite activator protein
   8479..8571    -  CDS            lacI (fragment): lac repressor; lacI; The lac repressor binds to the lac operator to inhibit transcription in E. coli. This inhibition can be relieved by adding lactose or isopropyl-β-D-thiogalactopyranoside (IPTG).
   8754..9342    -  rep_origin     ori: high-copy-number ColE1/pMB1/pBR322/pUC origin of replication
   9513..10373   -  CDS            AmpR: β-lactamase; bla; confers resistance to ampicillin, carbenicillin, and related antibiotics
  10374..10478   -  promoter       AmpR promoter: bla
  10537..10589   -  misc_feature   bom (fragment): basis of mobility region from pBR322
  10744..11123   +  enhancer       CMV enhancer: human cytomegalovirus immediate early enhancer
  11124..11323   +  promoter       CMV promoter: human cytomegalovirus (CMV) immediate early promoter
  11341..11521   +  LTR            5' LTR (truncated): truncated 5' long terminal repeat (LTR) from HIV-1
  11568..11693   +  misc_feature   HIV-1 Ψ: packaging signal of human immunodeficiency virus type 1
  11677..12040   +  CDS            HIV-1 gag (fragment): gag protein from human immunodeficiency virus 1; gag
  12186..12419   +  misc_feature   RRE: The Rev response element (RRE) of HIV-1 allows for Rev-dependent mRNA export from the nucleus to the cytoplasm.
  12796..12896   +  CDS            Rev (fragment): human immunodeficiency virus 1 (HIV-1) Rev protein; rev; enhances nuclear export of unspliced and incompletely spliced viral mRNAs
  12946..13063   +  misc_feature   cPPT/CTS: central polypurine tract and central termination sequence of HIV-1
  13114..13354   +  promoter       U6 promoter: RNA polymerase III promoter for human U6 snRNA
>Addgene plasmid #125439 | Lenti-(BB)-hPGK-KRAB-dCas9-P2A-BlastR rs12189774-guide4 | addgene full sequence | sequence record 251288 | Addgene NGS Result
GTTTTAGAGCTAGAAATAGCAAGTTAAAATAAGGCTAGTCCGTTATCAACTTGAAAAAGTGGCACCGAGT
CGGTGCTTTTTTGAATTCGCTAGCTAGGTCTTGAAAGGGGTTGGGGTTGCGCCTTTTCCAAGGCAGCCCT
GGGTTTGCGCAGGGACGCGGCTGCTCTGGGCGTGGTTCCGGGAAACGCAGCGGCGCCGACCCTGGGTCTC
GCACATTCTTCACGTCCGTTCGCAGCGTCACCCGGATCTTCGCCGCTACCCTTGTGGGCCCCCCGGCGAC
GCTTCCTGCTCCGCCCCTAAGTCGGGAAGGTTCCTTGCGGTTCGCGGCGTGCCGGACGTGACAAACGGAA
GCCGCACGTCTCACTAGTACCCTCGCAGACGGACAGCGCCAGGGAGCAATGGCAGCGCGCCGACCGCGAT
GGGCTGTGGCCAATAGCGGCTGCTCAGCAGGGCGCGCCGAGAGCAGCGGCCGGGAAGGGGCGGTGCGGGA
GGCGGGGTGTGGGGCGGTAGTGTGGGCCCTGTTCCTGCCCGCGCGGTGTTCCGCATTCTGCAAGCCTCCG
GAGCGCACGTCGGCAGTCGGCTCCCTCGTTGACCGAATCACCGACCTCTCTCCCCAGGACCGGTGATCCG
CCACCATGGATGCTAAGTCACTAACTGCCTGGTCCCGGACACTGGTGACCTTCAAGGATGTATTTGTGGA
CTTCACCAGGGAGGAGTGGAAGCTGCTGGACACTGCTCAGCAGATCGTGTACAGAAATGTGATGCTGGAG
AACTATAAGAACCTGGTTTCCTTGGGTTATCAGCTTACTAAGCCAGATGTGATCCTCCGGTTGGAGAAGG
GAGAAGAGCCCGGCGGTTCCGGCGGAGGGTCGATGGACAAGAAGTACAGCATCGGCCTGGCCATCGGCAC
CAACTCTGTCGGCTGGGCCGTGATCACCGACGAGTACAAGGTGCCCAGCAAGAAATTCAAGGTGCTGGGC
AACACCGACCGGCACAGCATCAAGAAGAACCTGATCGGCGCCCTGCTGTTCGACAGCGGAGAAACAGCCG
AGGCCACCCGGCTGAAGAGAACCGCCAGAAGAAGATACACCAGACGGAAGAACCGGATCTGCTATCTGCA
AGAGATCTTCAGCAACGAGATGGCCAAGGTGGACGACAGCTTCTTCCACAGACTGGAAGAGTCCTTCCTG
GTGGAAGAGGATAAGAAGCACGAGCGGCACCCCATCTTCGGCAACATCGTGGACGAGGTGGCCTACCACG
AGAAGTACCCCACCATCTACCACCTGAGAAAGAAACTGGTGGACAGCACCGACAAGGCCGACCTGCGGCT
GATCTATCTGGCCCTGGCCCACATGATCAAGTTCCGGGGCCACTTCCTGATCGAGGGCGACCTGAACCCC
GACAACAGCGACGTGGACAAGCTGTTCATCCAGCTGGTGCAGACCTACAACCAGCTGTTCGAGGAAAACC
CCATCAACGCCAGCGGCGTGGACGCCAAGGCCATCCTGTCTGCCAGACTGAGCAAGAGCAGACGGCTGGA
AAATCTGATCGCCCAGCTGCCCGGCGAGAAGAAGAATGGCCTGTTCGGCAACCTGATTGCCCTGAGCCTG
GGCCTGACCCCCAACTTCAAGAGCAACTTCGACCTGGCCGAGGATGCCAAACTGCAGCTGAGCAAGGACA
CCTACGACGACGACCTGGACAACCTGCTGGCCCAGATCGGCGACCAGTACGCCGACCTGTTTCTGGCCGC
CAAGAACCTGTCCGACGCCATCCTGCTGAGCGACATCCTGAGAGTGAACACCGAGATCACCAAGGCCCCC
CTGAGCGCCTCTATGATCAAGAGATACGACGAGCACCACCAGGACCTGACCCTGCTGAAAGCTCTCGTGC
GGCAGCAGCTGCCTGAGAAGTACAAAGAGATTTTCTTCGACCAGAGCAAGAACGGCTACGCCGGCTACAT
CGATGGCGGAGCCAGCCAGGAAGAGTTCTACAAGTTCATCAAGCCCATCCTGGAAAAGATGGACGGCACC
GAGGAACTGCTCGTGAAGCTGAACAGAGAGGACCTGCTGCGGAAGCAGCGGACCTTCGACAACGGCAGCA
TCCCCCACCAGATCCACCTGGGAGAGCTGCACGCCATTCTGCGGCGGCAGGAAGATTTTTACCCATTCCT
GAAGGACAACCGGGAAAAGATCGAGAAGATCCTGACCTTCCGCATCCCCTACTACGTGGGCCCTCTGGCC
AGGGGAAACAGCAGATTCGCCTGGATGACCAGAAAGAGCGAGGAAACCATCACCCCCTGGAACTTCGAGG
AAGTGGTGGACAAGGGCGCCAGCGCCCAGAGCTTCATCGAGCGGATGACCAACTTCGATAAGAACCTGCC
CAACGAGAAGGTGCTGCCCAAGCACAGCCTGCTGTACGAGTACTTCACCGTGTACAACGAGCTGACCAAA
GTGAAATACGTGACCGAGGGAATGAGAAAGCCCGCCTTCCTGAGCGGCGAGCAGAAAAAAGCCATCGTGG
ACCTGCTGTTCAAGACCAACCGGAAAGTGACCGTGAAGCAGCTGAAAGAGGACTACTTCAAGAAAATCGA
GTGCTTCGACTCCGTGGAAATCTCCGGCGTGGAAGATCGGTTCAACGCCTCCCTGGGCACATACCACGAT
CTGCTGAAAATTATCAAGGACAAGGACTTCCTGGACAATGAGGAAAACGAGGACATTCTGGAAGATATCG
TGCTGACCCTGACACTGTTTGAGGACAGAGAGATGATCGAGGAACGGCTGAAAACCTATGCCCACCTGTT
CGACGACAAAGTGATGAAGCAGCTGAAGCGGCGGAGATACACCGGCTGGGGCAGGCTGAGCCGGAAGCTG
ATCAACGGCATCCGGGACAAGCAGTCCGGCAAGACAATCCTGGATTTCCTGAAGTCCGACGGCTTCGCCA
ACAGAAACTTCATGCAGCTGATCCACGACGACAGCCTGACCTTTAAAGAGGACATCCAGAAAGCCCAGGT
GTCCGGCCAGGGCGATAGCCTGCACGAGCACATTGCCAATCTGGCCGGCAGCCCCGCCATTAAGAAGGGC
ATCCTGCAGACAGTGAAGGTGGTGGACGAGCTCGTGAAAGTGATGGGCCGGCACAAGCCCGAGAACATCG
TGATCGAAATGGCCAGAGAGAACCAGACCACCCAGAAGGGACAGAAGAACAGCCGCGAGAGAATGAAGCG
GATCGAAGAGGGCATCAAAGAGCTGGGCAGCCAGATCCTGAAAGAACACCCCGTGGAAAACACCCAGCTG
CAGAACGAGAAGCTGTACCTGTACTACCTGCAGAATGGGCGGGATATGTACGTGGACCAGGAACTGGACA
TCAACCGGCTGTCCGACTACGATGTGGACGCTATCGTGCCTCAGAGCTTTCTGAAGGACGACTCCATCGA
TAACAAAGTGCTGACTCGGAGCGACAAGAACCGGGGCAAGAGCGACAACGTGCCCTCCGAAGAGGTCGTG
AAGAAGATGAAGAACTACTGGCGCCAGCTGCTGAATGCCAAGCTGATTACCCAGAGGAAGTTCGACAATC
TGACCAAGGCCGAGAGAGGCGGCCTGAGCGAACTGGATAAGGCCGGCTTCATCAAGAGACAGCTGGTGGA
AACCCGGCAGATCACAAAGCACGTGGCACAGATCCTGGACTCCCGGATGAACACTAAGTACGACGAGAAC
GACAAACTGATCCGGGAAGTGAAAGTGATCACCCTGAAGTCCAAGCTGGTGTCCGATTTCCGGAAGGATT
TCCAGTTTTACAAAGTGCGCGAGATCAACAACTACCACCACGCCCACGACGCCTACCTGAACGCCGTCGT
GGGAACCGCCCTGATCAAAAAGTACCCTAAGCTGGAAAGCGAGTTCGTGTACGGCGACTACAAGGTGTAC
GACGTGCGGAAGATGATCGCCAAGAGCGAGCAGGAAATCGGCAAGGCTACCGCCAAGTACTTCTTCTACA
GCAACATCATGAACTTTTTCAAGACCGAGATTACCCTGGCCAACGGCGAGATCCGGAAGCGGCCTCTGAT
CGAGACAAACGGCGAAACAGGCGAGATCGTGTGGGATAAGGGCCGGGACTTTGCCACCGTGCGGAAAGTG
CTGTCTATGCCCCAAGTGAATATCGTGAAAAAGACCGAGGTGCAGACAGGCGGCTTCAGCAAAGAGTCTA
TCCTGCCCAAGAGGAACAGCGACAAGCTGATCGCCAGAAAGAAGGACTGGGACCCTAAGAAGTACGGCGG
CTTCGACAGCCCCACCGTGGCCTATTCTGTGCTGGTGGTGGCCAAAGTGGAAAAGGGCAAGTCCAAGAAA
CTGAAGAGTGTGAAAGAGCTGCTGGGGATCACCATCATGGAAAGAAGCAGCTTCGAGAAGAATCCCATCG
ACTTTCTGGAAGCCAAGGGCTACAAAGAAGTGAAAAAGGACCTGATCATCAAGCTGCCTAAGTACTCCCT
GTTCGAGCTGGAAAACGGCCGGAAGAGAATGCTGGCCTCTGCCGGCGAACTGCAGAAGGGAAACGAACTG
GCCCTGCCCTCCAAATATGTGAACTTCCTGTACCTGGCCAGCCACTATGAGAAGCTGAAGGGCTCCCCCG
AGGATAATGAGCAGAAACAGCTGTTTGTGGAACAGCACAAACACTACCTGGACGAGATCATCGAGCAGAT
CAGCGAGTTCTCCAAGAGAGTGATCCTGGCCGACGCTAATCTGGACAAGGTGCTGAGCGCCTACAACAAG
CACAGAGACAAGCCTATCAGAGAGCAGGCCGAGAATATCATCCACCTGTTTACCCTGACCAGTCTGGGAG
CCCCTGCCGCCTTCAAGTACTTTGACACCACCATCGACCGGAAGAGGTACACCAGCACCAAAGAGGTGCT
GGACGCCACCCTGATCCACCAGAGCATCACCGGCCTGTACGAGACACGGATCGACCTGTCTCAGCTGGGA
GGCGACGCCTATCCCTATGACGTGCCCGATTATGCCAGCCTGGGCAGCGGCTCCCCCAAGAAAAAACGCA
AGGTGGAAGATCCTAAGAAAAAGCGGAAAGTGGACGGCATTGGTAGTGGGAGCAACGGCAGCAGCGGGGA
TCCGGCCGCAACAAACTTCTCTCTGCTGAAACAAGCCGGAGATGTCGAAGAGAATCCTGGACCGATGGCC
AAGCCTTTGTCTCAAGAAGAATCCACCCTCATTGAAAGAGCAACGGCTACAATCAACAGCATCCCCATCT
CTGAAGACTACAGCGTCGCCAGCGCAGCTCTCTCTAGCGACGGCCGCATCTTCACTGGTGTCAATGTATA
TCATTTTACTGGGGGACCTTGTGCAGAACTCGTGGTGCTGGGCACTGCTGCTGCTGCGGCAGCTGGCAAC
CTGACTTGTATCGTCGCGATCGGAAATGAGAACAGGGGCATCTTGAGCCCCTGCGGACGGTGCCGACAGG
TGCTTCTCGATCTGCATCCTGGGATCAAAGCCATAGTGAAGGACAGTGATGGACAGCCGACGGCAGTTGG
GATTCGTGAATTGCTGCCCTCTGGTTATGTGTGGGAGGGCTAAGAATTCGATATCAAGCTTATCGGTAAT
CAACCTCTGGATTACAAAATTTGTGAAAGATTGACTGGTATTCTTAACTATGTTGCTCCTTTTACGCTAT
GTGGATACGCTGCTTTAATGCCTTTGTATCATGCTATTGCTTCCCGTATGGCTTTCATTTTCTCCTCCTT
GTATAAATCCTGGTTGCTGTCTCTTTATGAGGAGTTGTGGCCCGTTGTCAGGCAACGTGGCGTGGTGTGC
ACTGTGTTTGCTGACGCAACCCCCACTGGTTGGGGCATTGCCACCACCTGTCAGCTCCTTTCCGGGACTT
TCGCTTTCCCCCTCCCTATTGCCACGGCGGAACTCATCGCCGCCTGCCTTGCCCGCTGCTGGACAGGGGC
TCGGCTGTTGGGCACTGACAATTCCGTGGTGTTGTCGGGGAAATCATCGTCCTTTCCTTGGCTGCTCGCC
TGTGTTGCCACCTGGATTCTGCGCGGGACGTCCTTCTGCTACGTCCCTTCGGCCCTCAATCCAGCGGACC
TTCCTTCCCGCGGCCTGCTGCCGGCTCTGCGGCCTCTTCCGCGTCTTCGCCTTCGCCCTCAGACGAGTCG
GATCTCCCTTTGGGCCGCCTCCCCGCGTCGACTTTAAGACCAATGACTTACAAGGCAGCTGTAGATCTTA
GCCACTTTTTAAAAGAAAAGGGGGGACTGGAAGGGCTAATTCACTCCCAACGAAGACAAGATCTGCTTTT
TGCTTGTACTGGGTCTCTCTGGTTAGACCAGATCTGAGCCTGGGAGCTCTCTGGCTAACTAGGGAACCCA
CTGCTTAAGCCTCAATAAAGCTTGCCTTGAGTGCTTCAAGTAGTGTGTGCCCGTCTGTTGTGTGACTCTG
GTAACTAGAGATCCCTCAGACCCTTTTAGTCAGTGTGGAAAATCTCTAGCAGGGCCCGTTTAAACCCGCT
GATCAGCCTCGACTGTGCCTTCTAGTTGCCAGCCATCTGTTGTTTGCCCCTCCCCCGTGCCTTCCTTGAC
CCTGGAAGGTGCCACTCCCACTGTCCTTTCCTAATAAAATGAGGAAATTGCATCGCATTGTCTGAGTAGG
TGTCATTCTATTCTGGGGGGTGGGGTGGGGCAGGACAGCAAGGGGGAGGATTGGGAAGACAATAGCAGGC
ATGCTGGGGATGCGGTGGGCTCTATGGCTTCTGAGGCGGAAAGAACCAGCTGGGGCTCTAGGGGGTATCC
CC
[124 nt withheld, positions 6793-6916]
C
[91 nt withheld, positions 6918-7008]
A
[49 nt withheld, positions 7010-7058]
CCTTTGACGTTGGAGTCCACGTTCTTT
[37 nt withheld, positions 7086-7122]
ACCCTATCTCGGTCTATTCTTTTGATTTATAAGGGATTTTGCCGATTTCGGCCTATTGGTTAAAAAATGA
GCTGATTTAACAAAAATTTAACGCGAATTAATTCTGTGGAATGTGTGTCAGTTAGGGTGTGGAAAGTCCC
CAGGCTCCCCAGCAGGCAGAAGTATGCAAAGCATGCATCTCAATTAGTCAGCAACCAGGTGTGGAAAGTC
CCCAGGCTCCCCAGCAGGCAGAAGTATGCAAAGCATGCATCTCAATTAGTCAGCAACCATAGTCCCGCCC
CTAACTCCGCCCATCCCGCCCCTAACTCCGCCCAGTTCCGCCCATTCTCCGCCCCATGGCTGACTAATTT
TTTTTATTTATGCAGAGGCCGAGGCCGCCTCTGCCTCTGAGCTATTCCAGAAGTAGTGAGGAGGCTTTTT
TGGAGGCCTAGGCTTTTGCAAAAAGCTCCCGGGAGCTTGTATATCCATTTTCGGATCTGATCAGCACGTG
TTGACAATTAATCATCGGCATAGTATATCGGCATAGTATAATACGACAAGGTGAGGAACTAAACCATGGC
CAAGTTGACCAGTGCCGTTCCGGTGCTCACCGCGCGCGACGTCGCCGGAGCGGTCGAGTTCTGGACCGAC
CGGCTCGGGTTCTCCCGGGACTTCGTGGAGGACGACTTCGCCGGTGTGGTCCGGGACGACGTGACCCTGT
TCATCAGCGCGGTCCAGGACCAGGTGGTGCCGGACAACACCCTGGCCTGGGTGTGGGTGCGCGGCCTGGA
CGAGCTGTACGCCGAGTGGTCGGAGGTCGTGTCCACGAACTTCCGGGACGCCTCCGGGCCGGCCATGACC
GAGATCGGCGAGCAGCCGTGGGGGCGGGAGTTCGCCCTGCGCGACCCGGCCGGCAACTGCGTGCACTTCG
TGGCCGAGGAGCAGGACTGACACGTGCTACGAGATTTCGATTCCACCGCCGCCTTCTATGAAAGGTTGGG
CTTCGGAATCGTTTTCCGGGACGCCGGCTGGATGATCCTCCAGCGCGGGGATCTCATGCTGGAGTTCTTC
GCCCACCCCAACTTGTTTATTGCAGCTTATAATGGTTACAAATAAAGCAATAGCATCACAAATTTCACAA
ATAAAGCATTTTTTTCACTGCATTCTAGTTGTGGTTTGTCCAAACTCATCAATGTATCTTATCATGTCTG
TATACCGTCGACCTCTAGCTAGAGCTTGGCGTAATCATGGTCATAGCTGTTTCCTGTGTGAAATTGTTAT
CCGCTCACAATTCCACACAACATACGAGCCGGAAGCATAAAGTGTAAAGCCTGGGGTGCCTAATGAGTGA
GCTAACTCACATTAATTGCGTTGCGCTCACTGCCCGCTTTCCAGTCGGGAAACCTGTCGTGCCAGCTGCA
TTAATGAATCGGCCAACGCGCGGGGAGAGGCGGTTTGCGTATTGGGCGCTCTTCCGCTTCCTCGCTCACT
GACTCGCTGCGCTCGGTCGTTCGGCTGCGGCGAGCGGTATCAGCTCACTCAAAGGCGGTAATACGGTTAT
CCACAGAATCAGGGGATAACGCAGGAAAGAACATGTGAGCAAAAGGCCAGCAAAAGGCCAGGAACCGTAA
AAAGGCCGCGTTGCTGGCGTTTTTCCATAGGCTCCGCCCCCCTGACGAGCATCACAAAAATCGACGCTCA
AGTCAGAGGTGGCGAAACCCGACAGGACTATAAAGATACCAGGCGTTTCCCCCTGGAAGCTCCCTCGTGC
GCTCTCCTGTTCCGACCCTGCCGCTTACCGGATACCTGTCCGCCTTTCTCCCTTCGGGAAGCGTGGCGCT
TTCTCATAGCTCACGCTGTAGGTATCTCAGTTCGGTGTAGGTCGTTCGCTCCAAGCTGGGCTGTGTGCAC
GAACCCCCCGTTCAGCCCGACCGCTGCGCCTTATCCGGTAACTATCGTCTTGAGTCCAACCCGGTAAGAC
ACGACTTATCGCCACTGGCAGCAGCCACTGGTAACAGGATTAGCAGAGCGAGGTATGTAGGCGGTGCTAC
AGAGTTCTTGAAGTGGTGGCCTAACTACGGCTACACTAGAAGAACAGTATTTGGTATCTGCGCTCTGCTG
AAGCCAGTTACCTTCGGAAAAAGAGTTGGTAGCTCTTGATCCGGCAAACAAACCACCGCTGGTAGCGGTG
GTTTTTTTGTTTGCAAGCAGCAGATTACGCGCAGAAAAAAAGGATCTCAAGAAGATCCTTTGATCTTTTC
TACGGGGTCTGACGCTCAGTGGAACGAAAACTCACGTTAAGGGATTTTGGTCATGAGATTATCAAAAAGG
ATCTTCACCTAGATCCTTTTAAATTAAAAATGAAGTTTTAAATCAATCTAAAGTATATATGAGTAAACTT
GGTCTGACAGTTACCAATGCTTAATCAGTGAGGCACCTATCTCAGCGATCTGTCTATTTCGTTCATCCAT
AGTTGCCTGACTCCCCGTCGTGTAGATAACTACGATACGGGAGGGCTTACCATCTGGCCCCAGTGCTGCA
ATGATACCGCGAGACCCACGCTCACCGGCTCCAGATTTATCAGCAATAAACCAGCCAGCCGGAAGGGCCG
AGCGCAGAAGTGGTCCTGCAACTTTATCCGCCTCCATCCAGTCTATTAATTGTTGCCGGGAAGCTAGAGT
AAGTAGTTCGCCAGTTAATAGTTTGCGCAACGTTGTTGCCATTGCTACAGGCATCGTGGTGTCACGCTCG
TCGTTTGGTATGGCTTCATTCAGCTCCGGTTCCCAACGATCAAGGCGAGTTACATGATCCCCCATGTTGT
GCAAAAAAGCGGTTAGCTCCTTCGGTCCTCCGATCGTTGTCAGAAGTAAGTTGGCCGCAGTGTTATCACT
CATGGTTATGGCAGCACTGCATAATTCTCTTACTGTCATGCCATCCGTAAGATGCTTTTCTGTGACTGGT
GAGTACTCAACCAAGTCATTCTGAGAATAGTGTATGCGGCGACCGAGTTGCTCTTGCCCGGCGTCAATAC
GGGATAATACCGCGCCACATAGCAGAACTTTAAAAGTGCTCATCATTGGAAAACGTTCTTCGGGGCGAAA
ACTCTCAAGGATCTTACCGCTGTTGAGATCCAGTTCGATGTAACCCACTCGTGCACCCAACTGATCTTCA
GCATCTTTTACTTTCACCAGCGTTTCTGGGTGAGCAAAAACAGGAAGGCAAAATGCCGCAAAAAAGGGAA
TAAGGGCGACACGGAAATGTTGAATACTCATACTCTTCCTTTTTCAATATTATTGAAGCATTTATCAGGG
TTATTGTCTCATGAGCGGATACATATTTGAATGTATTTAGAAAAATAAACAAATAGGGGTTCCGCGCACA
TTTCCCCGAAAAGTGCCACCTGACGTCGACGGATCGGGAGATCTCCCGATCCCCTATGGTGCACTCTCAG
TACAATCTGCTCTGATGCCGCATAGTTAAGCCAGTATCTGCTCCCTGCTTGTGTGTTGGAGGTCGCTGAG
TAGTGCGCGAGCAAAATTTAAGCTACAACAAGGCAAGGCTTGACCGACAATTGCATGAAGAATCTGCTTA
GGGTTAGGCGTTTTGCGCTGCTTCGCGATGTACGGGCCAGATATACGCGTTGACATTGATTATTGACTAG
TTATTAATAGTAATCAATTACGGGGTCATTAGTTCATAGCCCATATATGGAGTTCCGCGTTACATAACTT
ACGGTAAATGGCCCGCCTGGCTGACCGCCCAACGACCCCCGCCCATTGACGTCAATAATGACGTATGTTC
CCATAGTAACGCCAATAGGGACTTTCCATTGACGTCAATGGGTGGAGTATTTACGGTAAACTGCCCACTT
GGCAGTACATCAAGTGTATCATATGCCAAGTACGCCCCCTATTGACGTCAATGACGGTAAATGGCCCGCC
TGGCATTATGCCCAGTACATGACCTTATGGGACTTTCCTACTTGGCAGTACATCTACGTATTAGTCATCG
CTATTACCATGGTGATGCGGTTTTGGCAGTACATCAATGGGCGTGGATAGCGGTTTGACTCACGGGGATT
TCCAAGTCTCCACCCCATTGACGTCAATGGGAGTTTGTTTTGGCACCAAAATCAACGGGACTTTCCAAAA
TGTCGTAACAACTCCGCCCCATTGACGCAAATGGGCGGTAGGCGTGTACGGTGGGAGGTCTATATAAGCA
GCGCGTTTTGCCTGTACTGGGTCTCTCTGGTTAGACCAGATCTGAGCCTGGGAGCTCTCTGGCTAACTAG
GGAACCCACTGCTTAAGCCTCAATAAAGCTTGCCTTGAGTGCTTCAAGTAGTGTGTGCCCGTCTGTTGTG
TGACTCTGGTAACTAGAGATCCCTCAGACCCTTTTAGTCAGTGTGGAAAATCTCTAGCAGTGGCGCCCGA
ACAGGGACTTGAAAGCGAAAGGGAAACCAGAGGAGCTCTCTCGACGCAGGACTCGGCTTGCTGAAGCGCG
CACGGCAAGAGGCGAGGGGCGGCGACTGGTGAGTACGCCAAAAATTTTGACTAGCGGAGGCTAGAAGGAG
AGAGATGGGTGCGAGAGCGTCAGTATTAAGCGGGGGAGAATTAGATCGCGATGGGAAAAAATTCGGTTAA
GGCCAGGGGGAAAGAAAAAATATAAATTAAAACATATAGTATGGGCAAGCAGGGAGCTAGAACGATTCGC
AGTTAATCCTGGCCTGTTAGAAACATCAGAAGGCTGTAGACAAATACTGGGACAGCTACAACCATCCCTT
CAGACAGGATCAGAAGAACTTAGATCATTATATAATACAGTAGCAACCCTCTATTGTGTGCATCAAAGGA
TAGAGATAAAAGACACCAAGGAAGCTTTAGACAAGATAGAGGAAGAGCAAAACAAAAGTAAGACCACCGC
ACAGCAAGCGGCCGCTGATCTTCAGACCTGGAGGAGGAGATATGAGGGACAATTGGAGAAGTGAATTATA
TAAATATAAAGTAGTAAAAATTGAACCATTAGGAGTAGCACCCACCAAGGCAAAGAGAAGAGTGGTGCAG
AGAGAAAAAAGAGCAGTGGGAATAGGAGCTTTGTTCCTTGGGTTCTTGGGAGCAGCAGGAAGCACTATGG
GCGCAGCGTCAATGACGCTGACGGTACAGGCCAGACAATTATTGTCTGGTATAGTGCAGCAGCAGAACAA
TTTGCTGAGGGCTATTGAGGCGCAACAGCATCTGTTGCAACTCACAGTCTGGGGCATCAAGCAGCTCCAG
GCAAGAATCCTGGCTGTGGAAAGATACCTAAAGGATCAACAGCTCCTGGGGATTTGGGGTTGCTCTGGAA
AACTCATTTGCACCACTGCTGTGCCTTGGAATGCTAGTTGGAGTAATAAATCTCTGGAACAGATTTGGAA
TCACACGACCTGGATGGAGTGGGACAGAGAAATTAACAATTACACAAGCTTAATACACTCCTTAATTGAA
GAATCGCAAAACCAGCAAGAAAAGAATGAACAAGAATTATTGGAATTAGATAAATGGGCAAGTTTGTGGA
ATTGGTTTAACATAACAAATTGGCTGTGGTATATAAAATTATTCATAATGATAGTAGGAGGCTTGGTAGG
TTTAAGAATAGTTTTTGCTGTACTTTCTATAGTGAATAGAGTTAGGCAGGGATATTCACCATTATCGTTT
CAGACCCACCTCCCAACCCCGAGGGGACCCGACAGGCCCGAAGGAATAGAAGAAGAAGGTGGAGAGAGAG
ACAGAGACAGATCCATTCGATTAGTGAACGGATCGGCACTGCGTGCGCCAATTCTGCAGACAAATGGCAG
TATTCATCCACAATTTTAAAAGAAAAGGGGGGATTGGGGGGTACAGTGCAGGGGAAAGAATAGTAGACAT
AATAGCAACAGACATACAAACTAAAGAATTACAAAAACAAATTACAAAAATTCAAAATTTTCGGGTTTAT
TACAGGGACAGCAGAGATCCAGTTTGGTTAATTAAGGTACCGAGGGCCTATTTCCCATGATTCCTTCATA
TTTGCATATACGATACAAGGCTGTTAGAGAGATAATTAGAATTAATTTGACTGTAAACACAAAGATATTA
GTACAAAATACGTGACGTAGAAAGTAATAATTTCTTGGGTAGTTTGCAGTTTTAAAATTATGTTTTAAAA
TGGACTATCATATGCTTACCGTAACTTGAAAGTATTTCGATTTCTTGGCTTTATATATCTTGTGGAAAGG
ACGAAACACCGTCTCTCTCTCATTGGCCCTC
